>Addgene plasmid #17342 | pFLAG-4EHP | addgene partial sequence | sequence record 23282 | CMV-F 5'-CGCAAATGGGCGGTAGGCGTG-3'
TCGTTTAGTGAACCGTCAGAATTGATCTACCATGGACTACAAAGACGATGACGACAAGCTTGTGGTACCG
ATGAACAACAAGTTCGACGCTTTGAAAGATGATGACAGTGGGGACCATGATCAGAATGAAGAAAACAGCA
CACAGAAAGATGGTGAGAAGGAAAAAACGGAACGAGACAAGAATCAGAGCAGTAGCAAGAGAAAGGCTGT
TGTCCCTGGACCGGCAGAGCATCCCCTGCAGTACAACTACACTTTTTGGTACTCCAGGAGAACCCCCGGC
CGTCCCACGAGCTCACAGAGCTATGAACAGAATATCAAACAGATTGGCACCTTTGCCTCTGTGGAGCAGT
TCTGGAGGTTTTATAGCCACATGGTACGTCCTGGGGACCTGACAGGCCACAGTGACTTCCATCTCTTCAA
AGAAGGAATTAAACCCATGTGGGAGGATGATGCAAATAAAAATGGTGGCAAGTGGATTATTCGGCTGCGG
AAGGGCTTGGCCTCCCGTTGCTGGGAGAATCTCATTTTGGCCATGCTGGGGGAACAGTTCATGGTTGGNN
GAGGAGATCTGTGGGGCTGTGGTGTCTGTCCGCTTTCAGGAAGACATTATTTCAATATGGAATAAGACTG
CCAGTGACCAAGCAACCACAGCCCGAATCCGGGACACACTTCGGCGAGTGCTTAACCTACCTCCCAACAC
CATTATGGAATA
