[The description below was written by a language model from this plasmid's Addgene catalogue record.]
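Description:
pFLAG-4EHP is a mammalian expression plasmid built on the commercial pFlag-CMV2 backbone (about 4.7 kb without insert). It is maintained in E. coli as a high-copy plasmid under ampicillin selection. The record provides no feature table, so the origin of replication, polyadenylation signal and any other backbone elements are not itemised. The backbone name and the listed CMV forward sequencing primer indicate that expression is driven by the cytomegalovirus immediate-early promoter, a strong constitutive promoter widely used for transient expression in cultured mammalian cells. No mammalian selection marker is recorded.

The payload is an approximately 750 bp insert encoding human 4EHP, the product of the EIF4E2 gene (also known as 4E-LP or EIF4EL3), a homologue of the cap-binding translation initiation factor eIF4E. The insert was cloned by restriction digestion between HindIII at the 5′ end and XbaI at the 3′ end, and both sites were retained, so the coding sequence can be excised or moved to another vector. It sits downstream of the FLAG epitope supplied by the backbone, so the protein is produced with an N-terminal FLAG tag. This short tag allows detection by immunoblotting or immunofluorescence and recovery by anti-FLAG immunoprecipitation without a 4EHP-specific antibody.

The associated publication concerns ISG15 modification of 4EHP and its effect on the protein's binding to the mRNA cap structure. This fits use of the plasmid to express tagged 4EHP in mammalian cells for studies of its post-translational modification, cap-binding activity and interactions.
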