Addgene plasmid #17342: pFLAG-4EHP
Depositing lab: Dong-Er Zhang. Publication: ISG15 modification of the eIF4E cognate 4EHP enhances cap structure-binding activity of 4EHP. Okumura F, Zou W, Zhang DE. Genes Dev. 2007 Feb 1. 21(3):255-60. 10.1101/gad.1521607 PubMed 17289916.
Backbone
  Vector backbone: pFlag-CMV2
  Backbone manufacturer: Sigma
  Backbone size w/o insert (bp): 4700
  Vector type: Mammalian Expression
Growth in bacteria
  Bacterial resistance: Ampicillin, 100 μg/mL
  Growth temperature: 37°C
  Growth strain: DH5alpha
  Copy number: High Copy
Gene/Insert
  Gene/Insert name: 4EHP
  Species: H. sapiens (human)
  Insert size (bp): 750
  GenBank ID: NM_004846
  Entrez Gene: EIF4E2 (a.k.a. 4E-LP, 4EHP, EIF4EL3, IF4e, h4EHP)
  Tag / fusion protein: Flag (N terminal on backbone)
  Cloning method: Restriction Enzyme; 5′ cloning site HindIII (not destroyed); 3′ cloning site XbaI (not destroyed)
  Sequencing primers: 5′ CMV-F
Terms and licenses: Academic/Nonprofit Terms; Industry Terms: Not Available to Industry
How to cite: pFLAG-4EHP was a gift from Dong-Er Zhang (Addgene plasmid # 17342 ; http://n2t.net/addgene:17342 ; RRID:Addgene_17342)
